Addgene plasmid #51748: peGFPC2-CARKL
Purpose: expression of eGFP-fused mouse sedoheptulokinase (CARKL, SHPK)
Depositing lab: Markus Ralser. Depositing organization: University of Cambridge. Publication: The pentose phosphate pathway is a metabolic redox sensor and regulates transcription during the antioxidant response. Kruger A, Gruning NM, Wamelink MM, Kerick M, Kirpy A, Parkhomchuk D, Bluemlein K, Schweiger MR, Soldatov A, Lehrach H, Jakobs C, Ralser M. Antioxid Redox Signal. 2011 Jul 15;15(2):311-24. doi: 10.1089/ars.2010.3797. Epub 2011 May 19. PubMed 21348809.
Backbone
  Vector backbone: peGFP-C2
  Backbone manufacturer: Clontech
  Vector type: Mammalian Expression
  Selectable markers: Neomycin (select with G418)
Growth in bacteria
  Bacterial resistance: Kanamycin, 50 μg/mL
  Growth temperature: 37°C
  Growth strain: DH5alpha
  Copy number: High Copy
Gene/Insert
  Gene/Insert name: SHPK (alt name: CARKL)
  Species: M. musculus (mouse)
  Insert size (bp): 1431
  Entrez Gene: Shpk (a.k.a. RP23-214D6.1, 4930431K22Rik, AI194947, AW260459, Carkl)
  Tag / fusion protein: eGFP (N terminal on backbone)
  Cloning method: Restriction Enzyme; 5′ cloning site EcoRI (not destroyed); 3′ cloning site SalI (not destroyed)
  Sequencing primers: 5′ eGFP
Terms and licenses: Academic/Nonprofit Terms; Industry Terms: Not Available to Industry
How to cite: peGFPC2-CARKL was a gift from Markus Ralser (Addgene plasmid # 51748 ; http://n2t.net/addgene:51748 ; RRID:Addgene_51748)
