[The description below was written by a language model from this plasmid's Addgene catalogue record and pLannotate feature annotations shown in this document.]
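Description:
peGFPC2-CARKL is a mammalian expression plasmid built on the Clontech peGFP-C2 backbone. It produces mouse sedoheptulokinase (SHPK, also called CARKL) as a fusion with EGFP at its N terminus. The roughly 1.4 kb Shpk coding sequence was inserted between the EcoRI and SalI sites of the multiple cloning site, and both sites were retained. This places it directly downstream of the EGFP open reading frame, separated only by a short stretch of polylinker sequence. Transcription of the fusion is driven by the human cytomegalovirus immediate early enhancer and promoter and is terminated by the SV40 polyadenylation signal, an arrangement that gives strong constitutive expression in most transfected mammalian cell lines.

The 6.2 kb plasmid replicates in E. coli from a high-copy ColE1/pUC-type origin and also carries an f1 phage origin, which allows single-stranded DNA production. A single Tn5 aminoglycoside phosphotransferase gene (NeoR/KanR) provides selection in both hosts. A bacterial bla-type promoter expresses it for kanamycin resistance in E. coli, while the adjacent SV40 enhancer/early promoter and the HSV TK polyadenylation signal express it in mammalian cells for G418 selection of stable transfectants. The short large T antigen, ble and bGH poly(A) fragments flagged by the automated annotation are most likely residual backbone sequence or partial matches rather than functional elements.

The stated purpose is expression of the eGFP-tagged kinase. The fluorescent tag would allow the fusion protein to be visualised and transfected cells to be identified. The associated publication concerns the pentose phosphate pathway and its role in the antioxidant response.
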