Features (pLannotate 1.2.2; 16 found; start..end, strand, type, name):
     61..364     +  enhancer       CMV enhancer: human cytomegalovirus immediate early enhancer
    365..568     +  promoter       CMV promoter: human cytomegalovirus (CMV) immediate early promoter
    613..1329    +  CDS            EGFP: EGFP is a basic (constitutively fluorescent) green fluorescent protein published in 1996, derived from Aequorea victoria. It is reported to be a rapidly-maturing weak dimer with moderate acid sensitivity.
   1335..1368    +  misc_feature   MCS (fragment): multiple cloning site
   1369..2796    +  CDS            Shpk: SHPK_MOUSE - Also known as Carkl. Experimental evidence at protein level: Swiss-Prot protein existence level 1. Acts as a modulator of macrophage activation through control of glucose metabolism. From Mus musculus (Mouse).
   2800..2826    +  misc_feature   MCS (fragment): multiple cloning site
   2843..2927    +  CDS            large T antigen (fragment): large T antigen from SV40 (simian virus 40)
   2950..3071    +  polyA_signal   SV40 poly(A) signal: SV40 polyadenylation signal
   3105..3533    -  rep_origin     f1 ori (sequence partly withheld): f1 bacteriophage origin of replication; arrow indicates direction of (+) strand synthesis
   3560..3664    +  promoter       AmpR promoter: bla
   3666..4023    +  promoter       SV40 promoter: SV40 enhancer and early promoter
   4058..4852    +  CDS            NeoR/KanR: aminoglycoside phosphotransferase from Tn5; aph(3')-II (or nptII); confers resistance to neomycin, kanamycin, and G418 (Geneticin®)
   4873..5025    +  CDS            ble (fragment): BLE_KLEPN - Experimental evidence at protein level: Swiss-Prot protein existence level 1. Binding protein with a strong affinity to the bleomycin family of antibiotics. Binds to CL990; an antimitotic-antibiotic compound. From Klebsiella pneumoniae.
   5084..5131    +  polyA_signal   HSV TK poly(A) signal: herpes simplex virus thymidine kinase polyadenylation signal (Cole and Stacy, 1985)
   5222..5238    -  polyA_signal   bGH poly(A) signal (fragment): bovine growth hormone polyadenylation signal
   5460..6048    +  rep_origin     ori: high-copy-number ColE1/pMB1/pBR322/pUC origin of replication
>Addgene plasmid #51748 | peGFPC2-CARKL | depositor full sequence | sequence record 79333 | peGFPC2-CARKL sequence 6162 bps
TAGTTATTAATAGTAATCAATTACGGGGTCATTAGTTCATAGCCCATATATGGAGTTCCGCGTTACATAA
CTTACGGTAAATGGCCCGCCTGGCTGACCGCCCAACGACCCCCGCCCATTGACGTCAATAATGACGTATG
TTCCCATAGTAACGCCAATAGGGACTTTCCATTGACGTCAATGGGTGGAGTATTTACGGTAAACTGCCCA
CTTGGCAGTACATCAAGTGTATCATATGCCAAGTACGCCCCCTATTGACGTCAATGACGGTAAATGGCCC
GCCTGGCATTATGCCCAGTACATGACCTTATGGGACTTTCCTACTTGGCAGTACATCTACGTATTAGTCA
TCGCTATTACCATGGTGATGCGGTTTTGGCAGTACATCAATGGGCGTGGATAGCGGTTTGACTCACGGGG
ATTTCCAAGTCTCCACCCCATTGACGTCAATGGGAGTTTGTTTTGGCACCAAAATCAACGGGACTTTCCA
AAATGTCGTAACAACTCCGCCCCATTGACGCAAATGGGCGGTAGGCGTGTACGGTGGGAGGTCTATATAA
GCAGAGCTGGTTTAGTGAACCGTCAGATCCGCTAGCGCTACCGGTCGCCACCATGGTGAGCAAGGGCGAG
GAGCTGTTCACCGGGGTGGTGCCCATCCTGGTCGAGCTGGACGGCGACGTAAACGGCCACAAGTTCAGCG
TGTCCGGCGAGGGCGAGGGCGATGCCACCTACGGCAAGCTGACCCTGAAGTTCATCTGCACCACCGGCAA
GCTGCCCGTGCCCTGGCCCACCCTCGTGACCACCCTGACCTACGGCGTGCAGTGCTTCAGCCGCTACCCC
GACCACATGAAGCAGCACGACTTCTTCAAGTCCGCCATGCCCGAAGGCTACGTCCAGGAGCGCACCATCT
TCTTCAAGGACGACGGCAACTACAAGACCCGCGCCGAGGTGAAGTTCGAGGGCGACACCCTGGTGAACCG
CATCGAGCTGAAGGGCATCGACTTCAAGGAGGACGGCAACATCCTGGGGCACAAGCTGGAGTACAACTAC
AACAGCCACAACGTCTATATCATGGCCGACAAGCAGAAGAACGGCATCAAGGTGAACTTCAAGATCCGCC
ACAACATCGAGGACGGCAGCGTGCAGCTCGCCGACCACTACCAGCAGAACACCCCCATCGGCGACGGCCC
CGTGCTGCTGCCCGACAACCACTACCTGAGCACCCAGTCCGCCCTGAGCAAAGACCCCAACGAGAAGCGC
GATCACATGGTCCTGCTGGAGTTCGTGACCGCCGCCGGGATCACTCTCGGCATGGACGAGCTGTACAAGT
CCGGCCGGACTCAGATCTCGAGCTCAAGCTTCGAATTCATGGCTTCGCGACCTGTCACTCTCGGTATCGA
CTTGGGCACCACGTCCGTGAAGGCCGCCCTATTGGAGGCTGCACCCAGCCTCCCATCCGGGTTCGTGGTG
CTGGCGAGCTGCGCCCGGGCTGCGAGGGCAGAGACTGAGAGCGCGGTGGCCGGGCCCCAGGGGCGGGAGC
AGGATGTGACTAGAATCATCCAAGCCCTAAATGAATGCCTTGATGCCCTTCCCCGGCAGCAGCTCCAGAG
AGTCCGGGGCATCGGAGTGTCGGGACAGATGCATGGCATCCTATTTTGGAAAGCAGGCCAAGGCTGTGAA
TGGATGGAGGGAGGGCCTGCCTTTGTATTTGAGCCCAGAGCTGTGAGCCACTTGGTCACATGGCAGGATG
GCCGTTGTAACAGTAGTTTCCTGGCTTCTCTGCCCAAGCCAGATTCCCATCTCAGTGTGGCCACAGGATT
CGGCTGTGCAACCATCTTCTGGCTTTTGAAAAACAGCCCGGAGTTTCTGAAGTCCTATGATGCAGCTGGC
ACCATTCAAGATTATGTGGTTGCCATGCTGTGTGGCTTGCCAAGACCCCTGATGTCTGACCAGAATGCCG
CTAGCTGGGGCTATTTTAACACCCAGAGCCAGAGCTGGAACTTGGACACACTGGAAAAGGCAGGCTTTCC
TATCCACCTTCTCCCCGACATTGCAGAGCCAGGCAGCATGGCAGGCAGAACTTCTCACACATGGTTTGAA
ATCCCAAAGGGGACACAGGTGGGCATAGCCCTGGGTGACTTACAAGCCTCTGTCTATTCCTGCATGGGCC
AAAGGACTGATGCAGTTCTCAACATCAGCACCTCGGTCCAGCTGGCAGCCTCCATGCCTGTGGGATTCCA
GCCACTGCAGACTCCGGATCCTGCAGCCCCAGTTGCCTTCTTCCCTTACTTCGACAGGACCTACCTAGGG
GTGGCAGCGTCACTCAATGGAGGCAATGTGCTGGCCACGTTTGTCCACATGCTTGTTCAGTGGATGGCAG
ATCTTGGTCTGGAGGTTGAAGAATCCACTGTGTATTCACGCATGATCCAGGCGGCTGCACAGCAGAAAGA
CACCCATCTCACCATCACCCCAACAGTGCTGGGGGAGAGGCACCTGCCAGACCAGCTGGCCTCTGTGACT
AGAATCTCCTCCTCTGACCTCTCCCTGGGCCATGTGACCCGGGCCCTCTGCAGAGGCATCGTTCAGAACC
TGCACTCCATGCTTCCTTTCCAACAGCTCAAAGAGTGGGGTGTGGCCCGGGTGGTGGGGAGTGGGAGTGC
ACTGTCCAGGAACGAGGTGCTGAAGCAGGAGGTCCAGAGGGCGTTTCCTTTCCCAGTGTGCTTTGGGCAG
GATGTAGATGCAGCCTTTGGGGCAGCTCTGGTCATGCTCCAGAGAGACCTTAGCCAGAAGGAGCCTTAGG
TCGACGGTACCGCGGGCCCGGGATCCACCGGATCTAGATAACTGATCATAATCAGCCATACCACATTTGT
AGAGGTTTTACTTGCTTTAAAAAACCTCCCACACCTCCCCCTGAACCTGAAACATAAAATGAATGCAATT
GTTGTTGTTAACTTGTTTATTGCAGCTTATAATGGTTACAAATAAAGCAATAGCATCACAAATTTCACAA
ATAAAGCATTTTTTTCACTGCATTCTAGTTGTGGTTTGTCCAAACTCATCAATGTATCTTAACGCGTAAA
TTGTAAGCGTTAATATTTTGTTAAAATTCGCGTTAAATTTTTGTTAAATCAGCTCATTTTTTAACCAATA
GGCCGAAATCGGCAAAATCCCTTATAAATCAAAAGAATAGACCGAGATAGGGT
[37 nt withheld, positions 3204-3240]
AAAGAACGTGGACTCCAACGTCAAAGG
[49 nt withheld, positions 3268-3316]
T
[91 nt withheld, positions 3318-3408]
G
[124 nt withheld, positions 3410-3533]
CAGGTGGCACTTTTCGGGGAAATGTGCGCGGAACCCCTATTTGTTTATTTTTCTAAATACATTCAAATAT
GTATCCGCTCATGAGACAATAACCCTGATAAATGCTTCAATAATATTGAAAAAGGAAGAGTCCTGAGGCG
GAAAGAACCAGCTGTGGAATGTGTGTCAGTTAGGGTGTGGAAAGTCCCCAGGCTCCCCAGCAGGCAGAAG
TATGCAAAGCATGCATCTCAATTAGTCAGCAACCAGGTGTGGAAAGTCCCCAGGCTCCCCAGCAGGCAGA
AGTATGCAAAGCATGCATCTCAATTAGTCAGCAACCATAGTCCCGCCCCTAACTCCGCCCATCCCGCCCC
TAACTCCGCCCAGTTCCGCCCATTCTCCGCCCCATGGCTGACTAATTTTTTTTATTTATGCAGAGGCCGA
GGCCGCCTCGGCCTCTGAGCTATTCCAGAAGTAGTGAGGAGGCTTTTTTGGAGGCCTAGGCTTTTGCAAA
GATCGATCAAGAGACAGGATGAGGATCGTTTCGCATGATTGAACAAGATGGATTGCACGCAGGTTCTCCG
GCCGCTTGGGTGGAGAGGCTATTCGGCTATGACTGGGCACAACAGACAATCGGCTGCTCTGATGCCGCCG
TGTTCCGGCTGTCAGCGCAGGGGCGCCCGGTTCTTTTTGTCAAGACCGACCTGTCCGGTGCCCTGAATGA
ACTGCAAGACGAGGCAGCGCGGCTATCGTGGCTGGCCACGACGGGCGTTCCTTGCGCAGCTGTGCTCGAC
GTTGTCACTGAAGCGGGAAGGGACTGGCTGCTATTGGGCGAAGTGCCGGGGCAGGATCTCCTGTCATCTC
ACCTTGCTCCTGCCGAGAAAGTATCCATCATGGCTGATGCAATGCGGCGGCTGCATACGCTTGATCCGGC
TACCTGCCCATTCGACCACCAAGCGAAACATCGCATCGAGCGAGCACGTACTCGGATGGAAGCCGGTCTT
GTCGATCAGGATGATCTGGACGAAGAGCATCAGGGGCTCGCGCCAGCCGAACTGTTCGCCAGGCTCAAGG
CGAGCATGCCCGACGGCGAGGATCTCGTCGTGACCCATGGCGATGCCTGCTTGCCGAATATCATGGTGGA
AAATGGCCGCTTTTCTGGATTCATCGACTGTGGCCGGCTGGGTGTGGCGGACCGCTATCAGGACATAGCG
TTGGCTACCCGTGATATTGCTGAAGAGCTTGGCGGCGAATGGGCTGACCGCTTCCTCGTGCTTTACGGTA
TCGCCGCTCCCGATTCGCAGCGCATCGCCTTCTATCGCCTTCTTGACGAGTTCTTCTGAGCGGGACTCTG
GGGTTCGAAATGACCGACCAAGCGACGCCCAACCTGCCATCACGAGATTTCGATTCCACCGCCGCCTTCT
ATGAAAGGTTGGGCTTCGGAATCGTTTTCCGGGACGCCGGCTGGATGATCCTCCAGCGCGGGGATCTCAT
GCTGGAGTTCTTCGCCCACCCTAGGGGGAGGCTAACTGAAACACGGAAGGAGACAATACCGGAAGGAACC
CGCGCTATGACGGCAATAAAAAGACAGAATAAAACGCACGGTGTTGGGTCGTTTGTTCATAAACGCGGGG
TTCGGTCCCAGGGCTGGCACTCTGTCGATACCCCACCGAGACCCCATTGGGGCCAATACGCCCGCGTTTC
TTCCTTTTCCCCACCCCACCCCCCAAGTTCGGGTGAAGGCCCAGGGCTCGCAGCCAACGTCGGGGCGGCA
GGCCCTGCCATAGCCTCAGGTTACTCATATATACTTTAGATTGATTTAAAACTTCATTTTTAATTTAAAA
GGATCTAGGTGAAGATCCTTTTTGATAATCTCATGACCAAAATCCCTTAACGTGAGTTTTCGTTCCACTG
AGCGTCAGACCCCGTAGAAAAGATCAAAGGATCTTCTTGAGATCCTTTTTTTCTGCGCGTAATCTGCTGC
TTGCAAACAAAAAAACCACCGCTACCAGCGGTGGTTTGTTTGCCGGATCAAGAGCTACCAACTCTTTTTC
CGAAGGTAACTGGCTTCAGCAGAGCGCAGATACCAAATACTGTCCTTCTAGTGTAGCCGTAGTTAGGCCA
CCACTTCAAGAACTCTGTAGCACCGCCTACATACCTCGCTCTGCTAATCCTGTTACCAGTGGCTGCTGCC
AGTGGCGATAAGTCGTGTCTTACCGGGTTGGACTCAAGACGATAGTTACCGGATAAGGCGCAGCGGTCGG
GCTGAACGGGGGGTTCGTGCACACAGCCCAGCTTGGAGCGAACGACCTACACCGAACTGAGATACCTACA
GCGTGAGCTATGAGAAAGCGCCACGCTTCCCGAAGGGAGAAAGGCGGACAGGTATCCGGTAAGCGGCAGG
GTCGGAACAGGAGAGCGCACGAGGGAGCTTCCAGGGGGAAACGCCTGGTATCTTTATAGTCCTGTCGGGT
TTCGCCACCTCTGACTTGAGCGTCGATTTTTGTGATGCTCGTCAGGGGGGCGGAGCCTATGGAAAAACGC
CAGCAACGCGGCCTTTTTACGGTTCCTGGCCTTTTGCTGGCCTTTTGCTCACATGTTCTTTCCTGCGTTA
TCCCCTGATTCTGTGGATAACCGTATTACCGCCATGCAT
