>Addgene plasmid #51748 | peGFPC2-CARKL | addgene partial sequence | sequence record 80458 | EGFP-C 5'-CATGGTCCTGCTGGAGTTCGTG-3'
CTCTCGGCATGGACGAGCTGTACAAGTCCGGCCGGACTCAGATCTCGAGCTCAAGCTTCGAATTCATGGC
TTCGCGACCTGTCACTCTCGGTATCGACTTGGGCACCACGTCCGTGAAGGCCGCCCTATTGGAGGCTGCA
CCCAGCCTCCCATCCGGGTTCGTGGTGCTGGCGAGCTGCGCCCGGGCTGCGAGGGCAGAGACTGAGAGCG
CGGTGGCCGGGCCCCAGGGGCGGGAGCAGGATGTGACTAGAATCATCCAAGCCCTAAATGAATGCCTTGA
TGCCCTTCCCCGGCAGCAGCTCCAGAGAGTCCGGGGCATCGGAGTGTCGGGACAGATGCATGGCATCCTA
TTTTGGAAAGCAGGCCAAGGCTGTGAATGGATGGAGGGAGGGCCTGCCTTTGTATTTGAGCCCAGAGCTG
TGAGCCACTTGGTCACATGGCAGGATGGCCGTTGTAACAGTAGTTTCCTGGCTTCTCTGCCCAAGCCAGA
TTCCCATCTCAGTGTGGCCACAGGATTCGGCTGTGCAACCATCTTCTGGCTTTTGAAAAACAGCCCGGAG
TTTCTGAAGTCCTATGATGCAGCTGGCACCATTCAAGATTATGTGGTTGCCATGCTGTGTGGCTTGCCAA
GACCCCTGATGTCTGACCAGAATGCCGCTAGCTGGGGCTATTTTAACACCCAGAGCCAGAGCTGGAACTT
GGACACACTGGAAAAGGCAGGCTTTCCTATCCACCTTCTCCCCGACATTGCAGAGCCAGGCAGCATGGCA
GGCAGAACTTCTCACACATGGTTTGAAATCCCAAAGGGGACACAGGTGGGCATAGCCCTGGGTGACTTAC
AAGCCTCTGTCTATTCCTGCATGGGCCAAAGGACTGATGCAGTTCTCAACATCAGCACCTCGGTCCAGCT
GGCAGCCTCCATGCCTGTGGGATTCCAGCCACTGCAGACTCCGGATCCTGCAGCCCCAGTTGCCTTCTTC
CCTTACTTCGACAGGACCTACCTAGGGGTGGCAGCGTCACTCAATGGAGGCAATGTGCTGGC
